>Addgene plasmid #207170 | pLV-REPORT (PGK) 5xGRE-NanoLuc | addgene full sequence | sequence record 412951 | Addgene NGS Result
CGATAACCCTAATTCGATAGCATATGCTTCCCGTTGGGTAACATATGCTATTGAATTAGGGTTAGTCTGG
ATAGTATATACTACTACCCGGGAAGCATATGCTACCCGTTTAGGGTTCACCGGTGATGCCGGCCACGATG
CGTCCGGCGTAGAGGATCTAATGTGAGTTAGCTCACTCATTAGGCACCCCAGGCTTTACACTTTATGCTT
CCGGCTCGTATGTTGTGTGGAATTGTGAGCGGATAACAATTTCACACAGGAAACAGCTATGACCATGATT
ACGCCAAGCGCGCAATTAACCCTCACTAAAGGGAACAAAAGCTGGAGCTGCAAGCTTAATGTAGTCTTAT
GCAATACTCTTGTAGTCTTGCAACATGGTAACGATGAGTTAGCAACATGCCTTACAAGGAGAGAAAAAGC
ACCGTGCATGCCGATTGGTGGAAGTAAGGTGGTACGATCGTGCCTTATTAGGAAGGCAACAGACGGGTCT
GACATGGATTGGACGAACCACTGAATTGCCGCATTGCAGAGATATTGTATTTAAGTGCCTAGCTCGATAC
ATAAACGGGTCTCTCTGGTTAGACCAGATCTGAGCCTGGGAGCTCTCTGGCTAACTAGGGAACCCACTGC
TTAAGCCTCAATAAAGCTTGCCTTGAGTGCTTCAAGTAGTGTGTGCCCGTCTGTTGTGTGACTCTGGTAA
CTAGAGATCCCTCAGACCCTTTTAGTCAGTGTGGAAAATCTCTAGCAGTGGCGCCCGAACAGGGACTTGA
AAGCGAAAGGGAAACCAGAGGAGCTCTCTCGACGCAGGACTCGGCTTGCTGAAGCGCGCACGGCAAGAGG
CGAGGGGCGGCGACTGGTGAGTACGCCAAAAATTTTGACTAGCGGAGGCTAGAAGGAGAGAGATGGGTGC
GAGAGCGTCAGTATTAAGCGGGGGAGAATTAGATCGCGATGGGAAAAAATTCGGTTAAGGCCAGGGGGAA
AGAAAAAATATAAATTAAAACATATAGTATGGGCAAGCAGGGAGCTAGAACGATTCGCAGTTAATCCTGG
CCTGTTAGAAACATCAGAAGGCTGTAGACAAATACTGGGACAGCTACAACCATCCCTTCAGACAGGATCA
GAAGAACTTAGATCATTATATAATACAGTAGCAACCCTCTATTGTGTGCATCAAAGGATAGAGATAAAAG
ACACCAAGGAAGCTTTAGACAAGATAGAGGAAGAGCAAAACAAAAGTAAGACCACCGCACAGCAAGCGGC
CGCTGATCTTCAGACCTGGAGGAGGAGATATGAGGGACAATTGGAGAAGTGAATTATATAAATATAAAGT
AGTAAAAATTGAACCATTAGGAGTAGCACCCACCAAGGCAAAGAGAAGAGTGGTGCAGAGAGAAAAAAGA
GCAGTGGGAATAGGAGCTTTGTTCCTTGGGTTCTTGGGAGCAGCAGGAAGCACTATGGGCGCAGCGTCAA
TGACGCTGACGGTACAGGCCAGACAATTATTGTCTGGTATAGTGCAGCAGCAGAACAATTTGCTGAGGGC
TATTGAGGCGCAACAGCATCTGTTGCAACTCACAGTCTGGGGCATCAAGCAGCTCCAGGCAAGAATCCTG
GCTGTGGAAAGATACCTAAAGGATCAACAGCTCCTGGGGATTTGGGGTTGCTCTGGAAAACTCATTTGCA
CCACTGCTGTGCCTTGGAATGCTAGTTGGAGTAATAAATCTCTGGAACAGATTTGGAATCACACGACCTG
GATGGAGTGGGACAGAGAAATTAACAATTACACAAGCTTAATACACTCCTTAATTGAAGAATCGCAAAAC
CAGCAAGAAAAGAATGAACAAGAATTATTGGAATTAGATAAATGGGCAAGTTTGTGGAATTGGTTTAACA
TAACAAATTGGCTGTGGTATATAAAATTATTCATAATGATAGTAGGAGGCTTGGTAGGTTTAAGAATAGT
TTTTGCTGTACTTTCTATAGTGAATAGAGTTAGGCAGGGATATTCACCATTATCGTTTCAGACCCACCTC
CCAACCCCGAGGGGACCCGACAGGCCCGAAGGAATAGAAGAAGAAGGTGGAGAGAGAGACAGAGACAGAT
CCATTCGATTAGTGAACGGATCTCGACGGTATCGGTTTTAAAAGAAAAGGGGGGATTGGGGGGTACAGTG
CAGGGGAAAGAATAGTAGACATAATAGCAACAGACATACAAACTAAAGAATTACAAAAACAAATTACAAA
AATTCAAAATTTTATCGATGGTACCAGCTTGCATGCCTGCAGGTCGGAGTACTGTCCTCCGAGCCTCCGA
GCGGAGTACTGTCCTCCGACGGAGTACTGTCCTCCGAGCGGAGACGGCGCGCCAGCTTTAGGCGTGTACG
GTGGGCGCCTATAAAAGCAGAGCTCGTTTAGTGAACCGTCAGATCGCCTGGAGCAATTCCACAACACTTT
TGTCTTATACCAACTTTCCGTACCACTTCCTACCCTCGTAAAGTCGACACCGGGGCCCAGATCTATCGAT
CGGCCGGATCACCATGGTCTTCACACTCGAAGATTTCGTTGGGGACTGGCGACAGACAGCCGGCTACAAC
CTGGACCAAGTCCTTGAACAGGGAGGTGTGTCCAGTTTGTTTCAGAATCTCGGGGTGTCCGTAACTCCGA
TCCAAAGGATTGTCCTGAGCGGTGAAAATGGGCTGAAGATCGACATCCATGTCATCATCCCGTATGAAGG
TCTGAGCGGCGACCAAATGGGCCAGATCGAAAAAATTTTTAAGGTGGTGTACCCTGTGGATGATCATCAC
TTTAAGGTGATCCTGCACTATGGCACACTGGTAATCGACGGGGTTACGCCGAACATGATCGACTATTTCG
GACGGCCGTATGAAGGCATCGCCGTGTTCGACGGCAAAAAGATCACTGTAACAGGGACCCTGTGGAACGG
CAACAAAATTATCGACGAGCGCCTGATCAACCCCGACGGCTCCCTGCTGTTCCGAGTAACCATCAACGGA
GTGACCGGCTGGCGGCTGTGCGAACGCATTCTGGCGAATTCTCACGGCTTTCCGCCTGAGGTTGAAGAGC
AAGCCGCCGGTACATTGCCTATGTCCTGCGCACAAGAAAGCGGTATGGACCGGCACCCAGCCGCTTGTGC
TTCAGCTCGCATCAACGTCTAAAATTCTACCGGGTAGGGGAGGCGCTTTTCCCAAGGCAGTCTGGAGCAT
GCGCTTTAGCAGCCCCGCTGGGCACTTGGCGCTACACAAGTGGCCTCTGGCCTCGCACACATTCCACATC
CACCGGTAGGCGCCAACCGGCTCCGTTCTTTGGTGGCCCCTTCGCGCCACCTTCTACTCCTCCCCTAGTC
AGGAAGTTCCCCCCCGCCCCGCAGCTCGCGTCGTGCAGGACGTGACAAATGGAAGTAGCACGTCTCACTA
GTCTCGTGCAGATGGACAGCACCGCTGAGCAATGGAAGCGGGTAGGCCTTTGGGGCAGCGGCCAATAGCA
GCTTTGCTCCTTCGCTTTCTGGGCTCAGGGGCGGGGCGGGCGCCCGAAGGTCCTCCGGAGGCCCGGCATT
CTGCACGCTTCAAAAGCGCACGTCTGCCGCGCTGTTCTCCTCTTCCTCATCTCCGGGCCTTTCGACCTGC
ATCTCGAGGTCGCCACCATGGTGCACGTGGATCCAAAAAAGAAGAGAAAGGTAGATCCAAAAAAGAAGAG
AAAGGTAGATCCAAAAAAGAAGAGAAAGGTACACGTGTCCATGGTGAGCAAGGGCGAGGAGCTGTTCACC
GGGGTGGTGCCCATCCTGGTCGAGCTGGACGGCGACGTAAACGGCCACAAGTTCAGCGTGTCCGGCGAGG
GCGAGGGCGATGCCACCTACGGCAAGCTGACCCTGAAGTTCATCTGCACCACCGGCAAGCTGCCCGTGCC
CTGGCCCACCCTCGTGACCACCCTGACCTACGGCGTGCAGTGCTTCAGCCGCTACCCCGACCACATGAAG
CAGCACGACTTCTTCAAGTCCGCCATGCCCGAAGGCTACGTCCAGGAGCGCACCATCTTCTTCAAGGACG
ACGGCAACTACAAGACCCGCGCCGAGGTGAAGTTCGAGGGCGACACCCTGGTGAACCGCATCGAGCTGAA
GGGCATCGACTTCAAGGAGGACGGCAACATCCTGGGGCACAAGCTGGAGTACAACTACAACAGCCACAAC
GTCTATATCATGGCCGACAAGCAGAAGAACGGCATCAAGGTGAACTTCAAGATCCGCCACAACATCGAGG
ACGGCAGCGTGCAGCTCGCCGACCACTACCAGCAGAACACCCCCATCGGCGACGGCCCCGTGCTGCTGCC
CGACAACCACTACCTGAGCACCCAGTCCGCCCTGAGCAAAGACCCCAACGAGAAGCGCGATCACATGGTC
CTGCTGGAGTTCGTGACCGCCGCCGGGATCACTCTCGGCATGGACGAGCTGTACAAGAAGCTTAGCCATG
GCTTCCCGCCGGAGGTGGAGGAGCAGGATGATGGCACGCTGCCCATGTCTTGTGCCCAGGAGAGCGGGAT
GGACCGTCACCCTGCAGCCTGTGCTTCTGCTAGGATCAATGTGCAGTGTACTAATTATGCTCTCTTGAAA
TTGGCTGGAGATGTTGAGAGCAACCCAGGTCCCATGAAAAAGCCTGAACTCACCGCGACGTCTGTCGAGA
AGTTTCTGATCGAAAAGTTCGACAGCGTCTCCGACCTGATGCAGCTCTCGGAGGGCGAAGAATCTCGTGC
TTTCAGCTTCGATGTAGGAGGGCGTGGATATGTCCTGCGGGTAAATAGCTGCGCCGATGGTTTCTACAAA
GATCGTTATGTTTATCGGCACTTTGCATCGGCCGCGCTCCCGATTCCGGAAGTGCTTGACATTGGGGAAT
TCAGCGAGAGCCTGACCTATTGCATCTCCCGCCGTGCACAGGGTGTCACGTTGCAAGACCTGCCTGAAAC
CGAACTGCCCGCTGTTCTGCAGCCGGTCGCGGAGGCCATGGATGCGATCGCTGCGGCCGATCTTAGCCAG
ACGAGCGGGTTCGGCCCATTCGGACCGCAAGGAATCGGTCAATACACTACATGGCGTGATTTCATATGCG
CGATTGCTGATCCCCATGTGTATCACTGGCAAACTGTGATGGACGACACCGTCAGTGCGTCCGTCGCGCA
GGCTCTCGATGAGCTGATGCTTTGGGCCGAGGACTGCCCCGAAGTCCGGCACCTCGTGCACGCGGATTTC
GGCTCCAACAATGTCCTGACGGACAATGGCCGCATAACAGCGGTCATTGACTGGAGCGAGGCGATGTTCG
GGGATTCCCAATACGAGGTCGCCAACATCTTCTTCTGGAGGCCGTGGTTGGCTTGTATGGAGCAGCAGAC
GCGCTACTTCGAGCGGAGGCATCCGGAGCTTGCAGGATCGCCGCGGCTCCGGGCGTATATGCTCCGCATT
GGTCTTGACCAACTCTATCAGAGCTTGGTTGACGGCAATTTCGATGATGCAGCTTGGGCGCAGGGTCGAT
GCGACGCAATCGTCCGATCCGGAGCCGGGACTGTCGGGCGTACACAAATCGCCCGCAGAAGCGCGGCCGT
CTGGACCGATGGCTGTGTAGAAGTACTCGCCGATAGTGGAAACCGACGCCCCAGCACTCGTCCGAGGGCA
AAGGAATAGGCTAGCCTAGTGCCATTTGTTCAGTGGTTCGTAGGGCTTTCCCCCACTGTTTGGCTTTCAG
TTATATGGATGATGTGGTATTGGGGGCCAAGTCTGTACAGCATCTTGAGTCCCTTTTTACCGCTGTTACC
AATTTTCTTTTGTCTTTGGGTATACATTTAAACCCTAACAAAACAAAGAGATGGGGTTACTCTCTAAATT
TTATGGGTTATGTCATTGGATGTTATGGGTCCTTGCCACAAGAACACATCATACAAAAAATCAAAGAATG
TTTTAGAAAACTTCCTATTAACAGGCCTATTGATTGGAAAGTATGTCAACGAATTGTGGGTCTTTTGGGT
TTTGCTGCCCCTTTTACACAATGTGGTTATCCTGCGTTGATGCCTTTGTATGCATGTATTCAATCTAAGC
AGGCTTTCACTTTCTCGCCAACTTACAAGGCCTTTCTGTGTAAACAATACCTGAACCTTTACCCCGTTGC
CCGGCAACGGCCAGGTCTGTGCCAAGTGTTTGCTGACGCAACCCCCACTGGCTGGGGCTTGGTCATGGGC
CATCAGCGCATGCGTGGAACCTTTTCGGCTCCTCTGCCGATCCATACTGCGGAACTCCTAGCCGCTTGTT
TTGCTCGCAGCAGGTCTGGAGCAAACATTATCGGGACTGATAACTCTGTTGTCCTATCCCGCAAATATAC
ATCGTTTCCATGGCTGCTAGGCTGTGCTGCCAACTGGATCCTGCGCGGGACGTCCTTTGTTTACGTCCCG
TCGGCGCTGAATCCTGCGGACGACCCTTCTCGGGGTCGCTTGGGACTCTCTCGTCCCCTTCTCCGTCTGC
CGTTCCGACCGACCACGGGGCGCACCTCTCTTTACGCGGACTCCCCGTCTGTGCCTTCTCATCTGCCGGA
CCGTGTGCACTTCGCTTCACCTCTGCACGTCGCATGGAGACCACCGTGAACGCCCACCAAATATTGCCCA
AGGTCTTACATAAGAGGACTCTTGGACTCTCAGCAATGTCAACGACCGACCTTGAGGCATACTTCAAAGA
CTGTTTGTTTAAAGACTGGGAGGAGTTGGGGGAGGAGATTAGGTTAAAGGTCTTTGTACTAGGAGGCTGT
AGGCATAAATTGGTCTGCGCACCAGCACCATGGCGCAATCACTAGAGCGGGGTACCTTTAAGACCAATGA
CTTACAAGGCAGCTGTAGATCTTAGCCACTTTTTAAAAGAAAAGGGGGGACTGGAAGGGCTAATTCACTC
CCAACGAAGACAAGATCTGCTTTTTGCTTGTACTGGGTCTCTCTGGTTAGACCAGATCTGAGCCTGGGAG
CTCTCTGGCTAACTAGGGAACCCACTGCTTAAGCCTCAATAAAGCTTGCCTTGAGTGCTTCAAGTAGTGT
GTGCCCGTCTGTTGTGTGACTCTGGTAACTAGAGATCCCTCAGACCCTTTTAGTCAGTGTGGAAAATCTC
TAGCAGTAGTAGTTCATGTCATCTTATTATTCAGTATTTATAACTTGCAAAGAAATGAATATCAGAGAGT
GAGAGGAACTTGTTTATTGCAGCTTATAATGGTTACAAATAAAGCAATAGCATCACAAATTTCACAAATA
AAGCATTTTTTTCACTGCATTCTAGTTGTGGTTTGTCCAAACTCATCAATGTATCTTATCATGTCTGGCT
CTAGCTATCCCGCCCCTAACTCCGCCCATCCCGCCCCTAACTCCGCCCAGTTCCGCCCATTCTCCGCCCC
ATGGCTGACTAATTTTTTTTATTTATGCAGAGGCCGAGGCCGGATCCCTTGAGTGGCTTTCATCCTGGAG
CAGACTTTGCAGTCTGTGGACTGCAACACAACATTGCCTTTATGTGTAACTCTTGGCTGAAGCTCTTACA
CCAATGCTGGGGGACATGTACCTCCCAGGGGCCCAGGAAGACTACGGGAGGCTACACCAACGTCAATCAG
AGGGGCCTGTGTAGCTACCGATAAGCGGACCCTCAAGAGGGCATTAGCAATAGTGTTTATAAGGCCCCCT
TGTTAATTCTTGAAGACGAAAGGGCCTCGTGATACGCCTATTTTTATAGGTTAATGTCATGATAATAATG
GTTTCTTAGACGTCAGGTGGCACTTTTCGGGGAAATGTGCGCGGAACCCCTATTTGTTTATTTTTCTAAA
TACATTCAAATATGTATCCGCTCATGAGACAATAACCCTGATAAATGCTTCAATAATATTGAAAAAGGAA
GAGTATGAGTATTCAACATTTCCGTGTCGCCCTTATTCCCTTTTTTGCGGCATTTTGCCTTCCTGTTTTT
GCTCACCCAGAAACGCTGGTGAAAGTAAAAGATGCTGAAGATCAGTTGGGTGCACGAGTGGGTTACATCG
AACTGGATCTCAACAGCGGTAAGATCCTTGAGAGTTTTCGCCCCGAAGAACGTTTTCCAATGATGAGCAC
TTTTAAAGTTCTGCTATGTGGCGCGGTATTATCCCGTGTTGACGCCGGGCAAGAGCAACTCGGTCGCCGC
ATACACTATTCTCAGAATGACTTGGTTGAGTACTCACCAGTCACAGAAAAGCATCTTACGGATGGCATGA
CAGTAAGAGAATTATGCAGTGCTGCCATAACCATGAGTGATAACACTGCGGCCAACTTACTTCTGACAAC
GATCGGAGGACCGAAGGAGCTAACCGCTTTTTTGCACAACATGGGGGATCATGTAACTCGCCTTGATCGT
TGGGAACCGGAGCTGAATGAAGCCATACCAAACGACGAGCGTGACACCACGATGCCTGCAGCAATGGCAA
CAACGTTGCGCAAACTATTAACTGGCGAACTACTTACTCTAGCTTCCCGGCAACAATTAATAGACTGGAT
GGAGGCGGATAAAGTTGCAGGACCACTTCTGCGCTCGGCCCTTCCGGCTGGCTGGTTTATTGCTGATAAA
TCTGGAGCCGGTGAGCGTGGGTCTCGCGGTATCATTGCAGCACTGGGGCCAGATGGTAAGCCCTCCCGTA
TCGTAGTTATCTACACGACGGGGAGTCAGGCAACTATGGATGAACGAAATAGACAGATCGCTGAGATAGG
TGCCTCACTGATTAAGCATTGGTAACTGTCAGACCAAGTTTACTCATATATACTTTAGATTGATTTAAAA
CTTCATTTTTAATTTAAAAGGATCTAGGTGAAGATCCTTTTTGATAATCTCATGACCAAAATCCCTTAAC
GTGAGTTTTCGTTCCACTGAGCGTCAGACCCCGTAGAAAAGATCAAAGGATCTTCTTGAGATCCTTTTTT
TCTGCGCGTAATCTGCTGCTTGCAAACAAAAAAACCACCGCTACCAGCGGTGGTTTGTTTGCCGGATCAA
GAGCTACCAACTCTTTTTCCGAAGGTAACTGGCTTCAGCAGAGCGCAGATACCAAATACTGTCCTTCTAG
TGTAGCCGTAGTTAGGCCACCACTTCAAGAACTCTGTAGCACCGCCTACATACCTCGCTCTGCTAATCCT
GTTACCAGTGGCTGCTGCCAGTGGCGATAAGTCGTGTCTTACCGGGTTGGACTCAAGACGATAGTTACCG
GATAAGGCGCAGCGGTCGGGCTGAACGGGGGGTTCGTGCACACAGCCCAGCTTGGAGCGAACGACCTACA
CCGAACTGAGATACCTACAGCGTGAGCTATGAGAAAGCGCCACGCTTCCCGAAGGGAGAAAGGCGGACAG
GTATCCGGTAAGCGGCAGGGTCGGAACAGGAGAGCGCACGAGGGAGCTTCCAGGGGGAAACGCCTGGTAT
CTTTATAGTCCTGTCGGGTTTCGCCACCTCTGACTTGAGCGTCGATTTTTGTGATGCTCGTCAGGGGGGC
GGAGCCTATGGAAAAACGCCAGCAACGCGGCCTTTTTACGGTTCCTGGCCTTTTGCTGGCCTTGAAGCTG
TCCCTGATGGTCGTCATCTACCTGCCTGGACAGCATGGCCTGCAACGCGGGCATCCCGATGCCGCCGGAA
GCGAGAAGAATCATAATGGGGAAGGCCATCCAGCCTCGCGTCG
Features (pLannotate 1.2.2; 39 found; start..end, strand, type, name):
      4..110     +  rep_origin     mini-oriP (fragment): internally truncated variant of the Epstein-Barr virus oriP replication origin (Tanaka et al., 1999)
    120..158     -  CDS            TcR (fragment): tetracycline efflux protein; tet; confers resistance to tetracycline
    159..180     +  protein_bind   CAP binding site: CAP binding activates transcription in the presence of cAMP. E. coli catabolite activator protein
    195..225     +  promoter       lac promoter: promoter for the E. coli lac operon
    233..249     +  protein_bind   lac operator: The lac repressor binds to the lac operator to inhibit transcription in E. coli. This inhibition can be relieved by adding lactose or isopropyl-β-D-thiogalactopyranoside (IPTG). lac repressor encoded by lacI
    294..312     +  promoter       T3 promoter: promoter for bacteriophage T3 RNA polymerase
    340..566     +  promoter       RSV promoter: Rous sarcoma virus enhancer/promoter
    567..747     +  LTR            5' LTR (truncated): truncated 5' long terminal repeat (LTR) from HIV-1
    794..919     +  misc_feature   HIV-1 Ψ: packaging signal of human immunodeficiency virus type 1
    903..1266    +  CDS            HIV-1 gag (fragment): gag protein from human immunodeficiency virus 1; gag
   1412..1645    +  misc_feature   RRE: The Rev response element (RRE) of HIV-1 allows for Rev-dependent mRNA export from the nucleus to the cytoplasm.
   2022..2122    +  CDS            Rev (fragment): human immunodeficiency virus 1 (HIV-1) Rev protein; rev; enhances nuclear export of unspliced and incompletely spliced viral mRNAs
   2136..2253    +  misc_feature   cPPT/CTS: central polypurine tract and central termination sequence of HIV-1
   2266..2286    -  misc_feature   MCS (fragment): pUC18/19 multiple cloning site
   2285..2304    +  protein_bind   5X UAS (fragment): five tandem copies of the "ScaI site" 17-mer CGGAGTACTGTCCTCCG, an upstream activating sequence (UAS) that efficiently binds yeast Gal4 (Webster et al., 1988; Pfeiffer et al., 2010) GAL4
   2304..2353    +  protein_bind   5X UAS (fragment): five tandem copies of the "ScaI site" 17-mer CGGAGTACTGTCCTCCG, an upstream activating sequence (UAS) that efficiently binds yeast Gal4 (Webster et al., 1988; Pfeiffer et al., 2010) GAL4
   2364..2492    +  promoter       TRE3G promoter (fragment): 3rd-generation Tet-responsive promoter that can be activated by binding of Tet-On® 3G
   2534..3046    +  CDS            Nluc: NanoLuc® luciferase human codon-optimized
   3059..3169    +  CDS            ODC1 (fragment): DCOR_HUMAN - Experimental evidence at protein level: Swiss-Prot protein existence level 1. Catalyzes the first and rate-limiting step of polyamine biosynthesis that converts ornithine into putrescine, which is the precursor for the polyamines, spermidine and spermine. Polyamines are essential for cell proliferation and are implicated in cellular processes, ranging from DNA replication to apoptosis. From Homo sapiens (Human).
   3182..3528    +  promoter       PGK promoter (fragment): mouse phosphoglycerate kinase 1 promoter
   3521..3634    +  promoter       PGK promoter (fragment): mouse phosphoglycerate kinase 1 promoter
   3673..3693    +  CDS            SV40 NLS: nuclear localization signal of SV40 (simian virus 40) large T antigen
   3697..3717    +  CDS            SV40 NLS: nuclear localization signal of SV40 (simian virus 40) large T antigen
   3721..3741    +  CDS            SV40 NLS: nuclear localization signal of SV40 (simian virus 40) large T antigen
   3751..4467    +  CDS            EGFP: EGFP is a basic (constitutively fluorescent) green fluorescent protein published in 1996, derived from Aequorea victoria. It is reported to be a rapidly-maturing weak dimer with moderate acid sensitivity.
   4450..4593    +  CDS            Odc1 (fragment): DCOR_MOUSE - Also known as Odc. Experimental evidence at protein level: Swiss-Prot protein existence level 1. Catalyzes the first and rate-limiting step of polyamine biosynthesis that converts ornithine into putrescine, which is the precursor for the polyamines, spermidine and spermine. Polyamines are essential for cell proliferation and are implicated in cellular processes, ranging from DNA replication to apoptosis. From Mus musculus (Mouse).
   4594..4653    +  CDS            E2A: 2A peptide from equine rhinitis A virus polyprotein Eukaryotic ribosomes fail to insert a peptide bond between the Gly and Pro residues, yielding separate polypeptides.
   4654..5679    +  CDS            HygR: aminoglycoside phosphotransferase from E. coli; aph(4)-Ia; confers resistance to hygromycin
   5686..5841    +  CDS            HBsAg (S) (fragment): major/small (S) envelope protein of hepatitis B virus hepatitis B surface antigen
   6156..6414    +  ncRNA          HBV PRE 1151-1410: Accession: RF02816 - Hepatitis B virus post-transcriptional regulatory element 1151-1410
   6380..6820    +  CDS            X: X_HBVD3 - Experimental evidence at protein level: Swiss-Prot protein existence level 1. Multifunctional protein that plays a role in silencing host antiviral defenses and promoting viral transcription. Does not seem to be essential for HBV infection. May be directly involved in development of cirrhosis and liver cancer (hepatocellular carcinoma). Most of cytosolic activities involve modulation of cytosolic calcium. The effect on apoptosis is controversial depending on the cell types in which the studies have been conducted. May induce apoptosis by localizing in mitochondria and causing loss of
   6842..6910    +  CDS            nef (fragment): NEF_HV1Z2 - Experimental evidence at protein level: Swiss-Prot protein existence level 1. Extracellular Nef protein targets CD4(+) T-lymphocytes for apoptosis by interacting with CXCR4 surface receptors. From Human immunodeficiency virus type 1 group M subtype D (isolate Z2/CDC-Z34) (HIV-1).
   6912..7145    +  LTR            3' LTR (ΔU3): self-inactivating 3' long terminal repeat (LTR) from HIV-1
   7217..7338    +  polyA_signal   SV40 poly(A) signal: SV40 polyadenylation signal
   7358..7462    +  promoter       SV40 promoter (fragment): SV40 early promoter
   7810..7914    +  promoter       AmpR promoter: bla
   7915..8775    +  CDS            AmpR: β-lactamase; bla; confers resistance to ampicillin, carbenicillin, and related antibiotics
   8946..9534    +  rep_origin     ori: high-copy-number ColE1/pMB1/pBR322/pUC origin of replication
   9580..3       -  CDS            TcR (fragment) (across the origin): tetracycline efflux protein; tet; confers resistance to tetracycline
