[The description below was written by a language model from this plasmid's Addgene catalogue record and pLannotate feature annotations shown in this document.]
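Description:
pLV-REPORT (PGK) 5xGRE-NanoLuc is a 9.7 kb third-generation-style, self-inactivating HIV-1 lentiviral reporter plasmid built on an in-house pLV-REPORT backbone. It is propagated in E. coli through a high-copy ColE1/pUC origin with ampicillin resistance. The viral genome is transcribed from an RSV promoter fused to a truncated 5' LTR and carries the Ψ packaging signal, RRE and cPPT/CTS. It ends in a ΔU3 3' LTR followed by an SV40 polyadenylation signal, so the integrated provirus lacks LTR promoter activity and does not interfere with the internal reporter promoters. Short annotated matches to oriP, TcR, the lac and T3 promoters and the SV40 promoter appear to be backbone remnants rather than functional units.

The payload has two cassettes in the same orientation. Upstream, five Gal4 response elements (annotated as 5X UAS fragments) sit ahead of a minimal promoter, which the annotation matches to the minimal portion of TRE3G. Together they drive NanoLuc fused at its C terminus to an ornithine decarboxylase-derived PEST degron, which shortens reporter half-life so that luminescence tracks changes in transcription. Downstream, a constitutive mouse PGK promoter expresses destabilised EGFP (d2eGFP) carrying three N-terminal SV40 nuclear localisation signals. This is linked through an E2A peptide to a hygromycin resistance gene, allowing transduced cells to be identified by nuclear fluorescence and selected with the drug. A hepatitis B virus post-transcriptional regulatory element, whose region also matches HBV S and X sequences, follows the cassette and presumably enhances transcript expression.

The construct is used to generate stable reporter cell lines in which luciferase output reads out the activity of Gal4 DNA-binding-domain fusion proteins. It belongs to a reporter system developed for studying HIF and other signalling pathways.
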