Addgene plasmid #207170: pLV-REPORT (PGK) 5xGRE-NanoLuc
Purpose: GAl4 response element driven NanoLuc Lentiviral reporter
Depositing lab: David Bersten. Depositing organization: Adelaide University. Publication: NanoFIRE: A NanoLuciferase and Fluorescent Integrated Reporter Element for Robust and Sensitive Investigation of HIF and Other Signalling Pathways. Roennfeldt AE, Allen TP, Trowbridge BN, Beard MR, Whitelaw ML, Russell DL, Bersten DC, Peet DJ. Biomolecules. 2023 Oct 19;13(10):1545. doi: 10.3390/biom13101545. PubMed 37892227.
Backbone
  Vector backbone: pLV-REPORT
  Backbone manufacturer: inhouse
  Vector type: Lentiviral, Luciferase, Synthetic Biology
  Selectable markers: Hygromycin
Growth in bacteria
  Bacterial resistance: Ampicillin, 100 μg/mL
  Growth temperature: 37°C
  Growth strain: NEB Stable
  Copy number: High Copy
Gene/Insert 1
  Gene/Insert name: NanoLuciferase
  Species: Synthetic
  Promoter: Gal4 response element minP
  Tag / fusion protein: PEST (C terminal on insert)
  Cloning method: Restriction Enzyme; 5′ cloning site ClaI (not destroyed); 3′ cloning site AscI (not destroyed)
  Sequencing primers: 5′ NA
Gene/Insert 2
  Gene/Insert name: d2eGFP
  Species: Synthetic
  Promoter: PGK
  Tag / fusion protein: 3x SV40 NLS (N terminal on insert)
  Cloning method: Gibson Cloning
  Sequencing primers: 5′ NA
Gene/Insert 3
  Gene/Insert name: 5x GRE (alt names: 5x Gal RE; 5x gal response element)
  Species: Synthetic
  Cloning method: Gibson Cloning
  Sequencing primers: 5′ NA
Terms and licenses: Academic/Nonprofit Terms; Industry Terms: Not Available to Industry
Depositor comments: The Bersten Lab uses DH5alpha cells for transformation. Plasmid can be grown in NEB Stable but this is not required as this Lenti backbone is observed to be very stable.
How to cite: pLV-REPORT (PGK) 5xGRE-NanoLuc was a gift from David Bersten (Addgene plasmid # 207170 ; http://n2t.net/addgene:207170 ; RRID:Addgene_207170)
